Addgene plasmid #89748: pLuc-Optop38i-dsm
Purpose: Expression of light-regulated p38 inhibitor, firefly luciferase-fused, dark-state mutant photosensor (AsLov2Ja.C450A), inhibitor MK3BD3-13F
Depositing lab: Michael Courtney. Depositing organization: Turku Bioscience Centre. Publication: A simple optogenetic MAPK inhibitor design reveals resonance between transcription-regulating circuitry and temporally-encoded inputs. Melero-Fernandez de Mera RM, Li LL, Popinigis A, Cisek K, Tuittila M, Yadav L, Serva A, Courtney MJ. Nat Commun. 2017 May 12;8:15017. doi: 10.1038/ncomms15017. PubMed 28497795.
Backbone
  Vector backbone: pLuc-C1
  Backbone manufacturer: Derived by our lab using pExFP-C1 and pGL3
  Backbone size w/o insert (bp): 5673
  Total vector size (bp): 6122
  Vector type: Mammalian Expression, Luciferase
  Selectable markers: Neomycin (select with G418)
Growth in bacteria
  Bacterial resistance: Kanamycin, 50 μg/mL
  Growth temperature: 37°C
  Growth strain: DH5alpha
  Copy number: High Copy
Gene/Insert
  Gene/Insert name: Optop38i dark-state mutant (alt name: AsLov2Jalpha (404-546)-C450A-3-13F)
  Species: H. sapiens (human), Synthetic; Avena Sativa and
  Insert size (bp): 481
  Mutation: C450A mutation of AsLov2Jalpha
  GenBank ID: KY595944
  Promoter: CMV
  Tag / fusion protein: Firefly luciferase (N terminal on backbone)
  Cloning method: Restriction Enzyme; 5′ cloning site EcoRI (not destroyed); 3′ cloning site BamHI (not destroyed)
  Sequencing primers: 5′ luc2131+; 3′ fastbac reverse
Resource information
  A portion of this plasmid was derived from a plasmid made by: We designed and assembled the insert from de novo synthesised sequences
Terms and licenses: Academic/Nonprofit Terms; Industry Terms: Not Available to Industry
Depositor comments: For further information please see: Melero-Fernandez de Mera RM*, Li LL*, Popinigis A, Cisek K, Tuittila M, Yadav L, Serva A, Courtney MJ (2017) A simple optogenetic MAPK inhibitor design reveals resonance between transcription-regulating circuitry and temporally-encoded inputs. Nat. Commun. 8, 15017 doi: 10.1038/ncomms15017.
How to cite: pLuc-Optop38i-dsm was a gift from Michael Courtney (Addgene plasmid # 89748 ; http://n2t.net/addgene:89748 ; RRID:Addgene_89748)
