[The description below was written by a language model from this plasmid's Addgene catalogue record and pLannotate feature annotations shown in this document.]
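Description:
pLuc-Optop38i-dsm is a 6.1 kb mammalian expression plasmid built on pLuc-C1, a backbone the depositing lab derived from pExFP-C1 and pGL3 by placing firefly luciferase in the position of the fluorescent protein. It replicates at high copy in E. coli from a pUC-type ColE1 origin and also carries an f1 origin. A single Tn5 NeoR/KanR gene, preceded by both a bacterial (bla) promoter and the SV40 early promoter and followed by the HSV TK polyadenylation signal, provides kanamycin selection in bacteria and G418 selection in mammalian cells.

The expression cassette uses the CMV immediate early enhancer and promoter to drive luc+ firefly luciferase, fused through residual multiple cloning site sequence to the roughly 480 bp Optop38i insert cloned between EcoRI and BamHI, and ends at the SV40 poly(A) signal. The insert is a synthetic design combining the Avena sativa LOV2-Jα photosensor (residues 404–546) with a human-derived p38-inhibitory peptide designated MK3BD3-13F. The automated annotation labels this region "SH3", a flavin-binding fluorescent protein from Arabidopsis; this most likely reflects homology between LOV domains rather than the actual identity of the part. Other short fragment hits (RSF ori, ble, bGH poly(A), large T antigen) look like backbone remnants or chance matches. The two feature tables describe the same sequence with a small offset in the start coordinate.

This version carries the C450A substitution in the photosensor, described in the record as a dark-state mutant. General knowledge of LOV domains indicates that this cysteine forms the light-induced flavin adduct, so the protein should stay unresponsive to illumination. It therefore serves as a light-insensitive control for the optogenetic p38 MAPK inhibitor, with the luciferase tag allowing luminescence-based readout of the fusion protein.
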