Features (pLannotate 1.2.2; 15 found; start..end, strand, type, name):
     61..364     +  enhancer       CMV enhancer: human cytomegalovirus immediate early enhancer
    365..568     +  promoter       CMV promoter: human cytomegalovirus (CMV) immediate early promoter
    613..2262    +  CDS            luciferase: firefly luciferase; luc+; enhanced luc+ version of the luciferase gene
   2272..2306    +  misc_feature   MCS (fragment): multiple cloning site
   2329..2658    +  CDS            SH3: SH3 is a basic (constitutively fluorescent) cyan fluorescent protein published in 2019, derived from Arabidopsis thaliana. It requires the cofactor flavin for fluorescence.
   2803..2887    +  CDS            large T antigen (fragment): large T antigen from SV40 (simian virus 40)
   2910..3031    +  polyA_signal   SV40 poly(A) signal: SV40 polyadenylation signal
   3065..3493    -  rep_origin     f1 ori (sequence partly withheld): f1 bacteriophage origin of replication; arrow indicates direction of (+) strand synthesis
   3520..3624    +  promoter       AmpR promoter: bla
   3626..3983    +  promoter       SV40 promoter: SV40 enhancer and early promoter
   4018..4812    +  CDS            NeoR/KanR: aminoglycoside phosphotransferase from Tn5; aph(3')-II (or nptII); confers resistance to neomycin, kanamycin, and G418 (Geneticin®)
   4833..4985    +  CDS            ble (fragment): BLE_KLEPN - Experimental evidence at protein level: Swiss-Prot protein existence level 1. Binding protein with a strong affinity to the bleomycin family of antibiotics. Binds to CL990; an antimitotic-antibiotic compound. From Klebsiella pneumoniae.
   5044..5091    +  polyA_signal   HSV TK poly(A) signal: herpes simplex virus thymidine kinase polyadenylation signal (Cole and Stacy, 1985)
   5182..5198    -  polyA_signal   bGH poly(A) signal (fragment): bovine growth hormone polyadenylation signal
   5420..6008    +  rep_origin     ori: high-copy-number ColE1/pMB1/pBR322/pUC origin of replication
>Addgene plasmid #89748 | pLuc-Optop38i-dsm | depositor full sequence | sequence record 173988 | pLuc-Optop38i-dsm sequence 6122 bps
TAGTTATTAATAGTAATCAATTACGGGGTCATTAGTTCATAGCCCATATATGGAGTTCCGCGTTACATAA
CTTACGGTAAATGGCCCGCCTGGCTGACCGCCCAACGACCCCCGCCCATTGACGTCAATAATGACGTATG
TTCCCATAGTAACGCCAATAGGGACTTTCCATTGACGTCAATGGGTGGAGTATTTACGGTAAACTGCCCA
CTTGGCAGTACATCAAGTGTATCATATGCCAAGTACGCCCCCTATTGACGTCAATGACGGTAAATGGCCC
GCCTGGCATTATGCCCAGTACATGACCTTATGGGACTTTCCTACTTGGCAGTACATCTACGTATTAGTCA
TCGCTATTACCATGGTGATGCGGTTTTGGCAGTACATCAATGGGCGTGGATAGCGGTTTGACTCACGGGG
ATTTCCAAGTCTCCACCCCATTGACGTCAATGGGAGTTTGTTTTGGCACCAAAATCAACGGGACTTTCCA
AAATGTCGTAACAACTCCGCCCCATTGACGCAAATGGGCGGTAGGCGTGTACGGTGGGAGGTCTATATAA
GCAGAGCTGGTTTAGTGAACCGTCAGATCCGCTAGCGCTACCGGTCGCCACCATGGAAGACGCCAAAAAC
ATAAAGAAAGGCCCGGCGCCATTCTATCCGCTGGAAGATGGAACCGCTGGAGAGCAACTGCATAAGGCTA
TGAAGAGATACGCCCTGGTTCCTGGAACAATTGCTTTTACAGATGCACATATCGAGGTGGACATCACTTA
CGCTGAGTACTTCGAAATGTCCGTTCGGTTGGCAGAAGCTATGAAACGATATGGGCTGAATACAAATCAC
AGAATCGTCGTATGCAGTGAAAACTCTCTTCAATTCTTTATGCCGGTGTTGGGCGCGTTATTTATCGGAG
TTGCAGTTGCGCCCGCGAACGACATTTATAATGAACGTGAATTGCTCAACAGTATGGGCATTTCGCAGCC
TACCGTGGTGTTCGTTTCCAAAAAGGGGTTGCAAAAAATTTTGAACGTGCAAAAAAAGCTCCCAATCATC
CAAAAAATTATTATCATGGATTCTAAAACGGATTACCAGGGATTTCAGTCGATGTACACGTTCGTCACAT
CTCATCTACCTCCCGGTTTTAATGAATACGATTTTGTGCCAGAGTCCTTCGATAGGGACAAGACAATTGC
ACTGATCATGAACTCCTCTGGATCTACTGGTCTGCCTAAAGGTGTCGCTCTGCCTCATAGAACTGCCTGC
GTGAGATTCTCGCATGCCAGAGATCCTATTTTTGGCAATCAAATCATTCCGGATACTGCGATTTTAAGTG
TTGTTCCATTCCATCACGGTTTTGGAATGTTTACTACACTCGGATATTTGATATGTGGATTTCGAGTCGT
CTTAATGTATAGATTTGAAGAAGAGCTGTTTCTGAGGAGCCTTCAGGATTACAAGATTCAAAGTGCGCTG
CTGGTGCCAACCCTATTCTCCTTCTTCGCCAAAAGCACTCTGATTGACAAATACGATTTATCTAATTTAC
ACGAAATTGCTTCTGGTGGCGCTCCCCTCTCTAAGGAAGTCGGGGAAGCGGTTGCCAAGAGGTTCCATCT
GCCAGGTATCAGGCAAGGATATGGGCTCACTGAGACTACATCAGCTATTCTGATTACACCCGAGGGGGAT
GATAAACCGGGCGCGGTCGGTAAAGTTGTTCCATTTTTTGAAGCGAAGGTTGTGGATCTGGATACCGGGA
AAACGCTGGGCGTTAATCAAAGAGGCGAACTGTGTGTGAGAGGTCCTATGATTATGTCCGGTTATGTAAA
CAATCCGGAAGCGACCAACGCCTTGATTGACAAGGATGGATGGCTACATTCTGGAGACATAGCTTACTGG
GACGAAGACGAACACTTCTTCATCGTTGACCGCCTGAAGTCTCTGATTAAGTACAAAGGCTATCAGGTGG
CTCCCGCTGAATTGGAATCCATCTTGCTCCAACACCCCAACATCTTCGACGCAGGTGTCGCAGGTCTTCC
CGACGATGACGCCGGTGAACTTCCCGCCGCCGTTGTTGTTTTGGAGCACGGAAAGACGATGACGGAAAAA
GAGATCGTGGATTACGTCGCCAGTCAAGTAACAACCGCGAAAAAGTTGCGCGGAGGAGTTGTGTTTGTGG
ACGAAGTACCGAAAGGTCTTACCGGAAAACTCGACGCAAGAAAAATCAGAGAGATCCTCATAAAGGCCAA
GAAGGGCGGAAAGATCGCCGTGCGGTACAAGTCCGGACTCAGATCTCGAGCTCAAGCTTCGAATTCACTG
GCAACAACACTGGAGAGAATCGAGAAAAACTTCGTCATCACCGACCCTAGACTGCCCGATAATCCTATCA
TCTTCGCCTCCGACTCATTTCTCCAGCTCACTGAGTACTCTCGGGAGGAAATTCTGGGCCGGAATGCCCG
GTTCCTCCAGGGACCTGAAACCGATAGAGCCACTGTCCGAAAAATCCGGGATGCCATCGACAATCAGACT
GAGGTGACCGTCCAGCTCATCAATTACACCAAATCTGGCAAAAAATTCTGGAACCTGTTCCACCTCCAGC
CTATGAGAGATCAGAAGGGCGACGTCCAGTACTTTATTGGCGTCCAGCTCGATGGAACTGAACATGTGAG
GGACGCTGCAGAACGAGAGGGCGTGATGCTCATCAAAAAAACCGCCGAAAACATCGATGAGGCCGCTAAA
GAGCTGTCTAGAAAGCGGAAGAAGGACCTGCGGATCTCCTGCATGTTCTAGGATCCACCGGATCTAGATA
ACTGATCATAATCAGCCATACCACATTTGTAGAGGTTTTACTTGCTTTAAAAAACCTCCCACACCTCCCC
CTGAACCTGAAACATAAAATGAATGCAATTGTTGTTGTTAACTTGTTTATTGCAGCTTATAATGGTTACA
AATAAAGCAATAGCATCACAAATTTCACAAATAAAGCATTTTTTTCACTGCATTCTAGTTGTGGTTTGTC
CAAACTCATCAATGTATCTTAACGCGTAAATTGTAAGCGTTAATATTTTGTTAAAATTCGCGTTAAATTT
TTGTTAAATCAGCTCATTTTTTAACCAATAGGCCGAAATCGGCAAAATCCCTTATAAATCAAAAGAATAG
ACCGAGATAGGGT
[37 nt withheld, positions 3164-3200]
AAAGAACGTGGACTCCAACGTCAAAGG
[49 nt withheld, positions 3228-3276]
T
[91 nt withheld, positions 3278-3368]
G
[124 nt withheld, positions 3370-3493]
CAGGTGGCACTTTTCGGGGAAATGTGCGCGGAACCCCTATTTGTTTATTTTTCTAAATACATTCAAATAT
GTATCCGCTCATGAGACAATAACCCTGATAAATGCTTCAATAATATTGAAAAAGGAAGAGTCCTGAGGCG
GAAAGAACCAGCTGTGGAATGTGTGTCAGTTAGGGTGTGGAAAGTCCCCAGGCTCCCCAGCAGGCAGAAG
TATGCAAAGCATGCATCTCAATTAGTCAGCAACCAGGTGTGGAAAGTCCCCAGGCTCCCCAGCAGGCAGA
AGTATGCAAAGCATGCATCTCAATTAGTCAGCAACCATAGTCCCGCCCCTAACTCCGCCCATCCCGCCCC
TAACTCCGCCCAGTTCCGCCCATTCTCCGCCCCATGGCTGACTAATTTTTTTTATTTATGCAGAGGCCGA
GGCCGCCTCGGCCTCTGAGCTATTCCAGAAGTAGTGAGGAGGCTTTTTTGGAGGCCTAGGCTTTTGCAAA
GATCGATCAAGAGACAGGATGAGGATCGTTTCGCATGATTGAACAAGATGGATTGCACGCAGGTTCTCCG
GCCGCTTGGGTGGAGAGGCTATTCGGCTATGACTGGGCACAACAGACAATCGGCTGCTCTGATGCCGCCG
TGTTCCGGCTGTCAGCGCAGGGGCGCCCGGTTCTTTTTGTCAAGACCGACCTGTCCGGTGCCCTGAATGA
ACTGCAAGACGAGGCAGCGCGGCTATCGTGGCTGGCCACGACGGGCGTTCCTTGCGCAGCTGTGCTCGAC
GTTGTCACTGAAGCGGGAAGGGACTGGCTGCTATTGGGCGAAGTGCCGGGGCAGGATCTCCTGTCATCTC
ACCTTGCTCCTGCCGAGAAAGTATCCATCATGGCTGATGCAATGCGGCGGCTGCATACGCTTGATCCGGC
TACCTGCCCATTCGACCACCAAGCGAAACATCGCATCGAGCGAGCACGTACTCGGATGGAAGCCGGTCTT
GTCGATCAGGATGATCTGGACGAAGAGCATCAGGGGCTCGCGCCAGCCGAACTGTTCGCCAGGCTCAAGG
CGAGCATGCCCGACGGCGAGGATCTCGTCGTGACCCATGGCGATGCCTGCTTGCCGAATATCATGGTGGA
AAATGGCCGCTTTTCTGGATTCATCGACTGTGGCCGGCTGGGTGTGGCGGACCGCTATCAGGACATAGCG
TTGGCTACCCGTGATATTGCTGAAGAGCTTGGCGGCGAATGGGCTGACCGCTTCCTCGTGCTTTACGGTA
TCGCCGCTCCCGATTCGCAGCGCATCGCCTTCTATCGCCTTCTTGACGAGTTCTTCTGAGCGGGACTCTG
GGGTTCGAAATGACCGACCAAGCGACGCCCAACCTGCCATCACGAGATTTCGATTCCACCGCCGCCTTCT
ATGAAAGGTTGGGCTTCGGAATCGTTTTCCGGGACGCCGGCTGGATGATCCTCCAGCGCGGGGATCTCAT
GCTGGAGTTCTTCGCCCACCCTAGGGGGAGGCTAACTGAAACACGGAAGGAGACAATACCGGAAGGAACC
CGCGCTATGACGGCAATAAAAAGACAGAATAAAACGCACGGTGTTGGGTCGTTTGTTCATAAACGCGGGG
TTCGGTCCCAGGGCTGGCACTCTGTCGATACCCCACCGAGACCCCATTGGGGCCAATACGCCCGCGTTTC
TTCCTTTTCCCCACCCCACCCCCCAAGTTCGGGTGAAGGCCCAGGGCTCGCAGCCAACGTCGGGGCGGCA
GGCCCTGCCATAGCCTCAGGTTACTCATATATACTTTAGATTGATTTAAAACTTCATTTTTAATTTAAAA
GGATCTAGGTGAAGATCCTTTTTGATAATCTCATGACCAAAATCCCTTAACGTGAGTTTTCGTTCCACTG
AGCGTCAGACCCCGTAGAAAAGATCAAAGGATCTTCTTGAGATCCTTTTTTTCTGCGCGTAATCTGCTGC
TTGCAAACAAAAAAACCACCGCTACCAGCGGTGGTTTGTTTGCCGGATCAAGAGCTACCAACTCTTTTTC
CGAAGGTAACTGGCTTCAGCAGAGCGCAGATACCAAATACTGTCCTTCTAGTGTAGCCGTAGTTAGGCCA
CCACTTCAAGAACTCTGTAGCACCGCCTACATACCTCGCTCTGCTAATCCTGTTACCAGTGGCTGCTGCC
AGTGGCGATAAGTCGTGTCTTACCGGGTTGGACTCAAGACGATAGTTACCGGATAAGGCGCAGCGGTCGG
GCTGAACGGGGGGTTCGTGCACACAGCCCAGCTTGGAGCGAACGACCTACACCGAACTGAGATACCTACA
GCGTGAGCTATGAGAAAGCGCCACGCTTCCCGAAGGGAGAAAGGCGGACAGGTATCCGGTAAGCGGCAGG
GTCGGAACAGGAGAGCGCACGAGGGAGCTTCCAGGGGGAAACGCCTGGTATCTTTATAGTCCTGTCGGGT
TTCGCCACCTCTGACTTGAGCGTCGATTTTTGTGATGCTCGTCAGGGGGGCGGAGCCTATGGAAAAACGC
CAGCAACGCGGCCTTTTTACGGTTCCTGGCCTTTTGCTGGCCTTTTGCTCACATGTTCTTTCCTGCGTTA
TCCCCTGATTCTGTGGATAACCGTATTACCGCCATGCAT
