Features (pLannotate 1.2.2; 16 found; start..end, strand, type, name):
      3..62      +  rep_origin     RSF ori (fragment): Plasmids containing the RSF 1030 origin of replication can be propagated in E. coli cells that contain additional plasmids with compatible origins.
    130..433     +  enhancer       CMV enhancer: human cytomegalovirus immediate early enhancer
    434..637     +  promoter       CMV promoter: human cytomegalovirus (CMV) immediate early promoter
    682..2331    +  CDS            luciferase: firefly luciferase; luc+; enhanced luc+ version of the luciferase gene
   2341..2375    +  misc_feature   MCS (fragment): multiple cloning site
   2398..2727    +  CDS            SH3: SH3 is a basic (constitutively fluorescent) cyan fluorescent protein published in 2019, derived from Arabidopsis thaliana. It requires the cofactor flavin for fluorescence.
   2872..2956    +  CDS            large T antigen (fragment): large T antigen from SV40 (simian virus 40)
   2979..3100    +  polyA_signal   SV40 poly(A) signal: SV40 polyadenylation signal
   3134..3562    -  rep_origin     f1 ori (sequence partly withheld): f1 bacteriophage origin of replication; arrow indicates direction of (+) strand synthesis
   3589..3693    +  promoter       AmpR promoter: bla
   3695..4052    +  promoter       SV40 promoter: SV40 enhancer and early promoter
   4087..4881    +  CDS            NeoR/KanR: aminoglycoside phosphotransferase from Tn5; aph(3')-II (or nptII); confers resistance to neomycin, kanamycin, and G418 (Geneticin®)
   4902..5054    +  CDS            ble (fragment): BLE_KLEPN - Experimental evidence at protein level: Swiss-Prot protein existence level 1. Binding protein with a strong affinity to the bleomycin family of antibiotics. Binds to CL990; an antimitotic-antibiotic compound. From Klebsiella pneumoniae.
   5113..5160    +  polyA_signal   HSV TK poly(A) signal: herpes simplex virus thymidine kinase polyadenylation signal (Cole and Stacy, 1985)
   5251..5267    -  polyA_signal   bGH poly(A) signal (fragment): bovine growth hormone polyadenylation signal
   5489..6077    +  rep_origin     ori: high-copy-number ColE1/pMB1/pBR322/pUC origin of replication
>Addgene plasmid #89748 | pLuc-Optop38i-dsm | addgene full sequence | sequence record 192493 | Addgene NGS Result
CCTTTTGCTCACATGTTCTTTCCTGCGTTATCCCCTGATTCTGTGGATAACCGTATTACCGCCATGCATT
AGTTATTAATAGTAATCAATTACGGGGTCATTAGTTCATAGCCCATATATGGAGTTCCGCGTTACATAAC
TTACGGTAAATGGCCCGCCTGGCTGACCGCCCAACGACCCCCGCCCATTGACGTCAATAATGACGTATGT
TCCCATAGTAACGCCAATAGGGACTTTCCATTGACGTCAATGGGTGGAGTATTTACGGTAAACTGCCCAC
TTGGCAGTACATCAAGTGTATCATATGCCAAGTACGCCCCCTATTGACGTCAATGACGGTAAATGGCCCG
CCTGGCATTATGCCCAGTACATGACCTTATGGGACTTTCCTACTTGGCAGTACATCTACGTATTAGTCAT
CGCTATTACCATGGTGATGCGGTTTTGGCAGTACATCAATGGGCGTGGATAGCGGTTTGACTCACGGGGA
TTTCCAAGTCTCCACCCCATTGACGTCAATGGGAGTTTGTTTTGGCACCAAAATCAACGGGACTTTCCAA
AATGTCGTAACAACTCCGCCCCATTGACGCAAATGGGCGGTAGGCGTGTACGGTGGGAGGTCTATATAAG
CAGAGCTGGTTTAGTGAACCGTCAGATCCGCTAGCGCTACCGGTCGCCACCATGGAAGACGCCAAAAACA
TAAAGAAAGGCCCGGCGCCATTCTATCCGCTGGAAGATGGAACCGCTGGAGAGCAACTGCATAAGGCTAT
GAAGAGATACGCCCTGGTTCCTGGAACAATTGCTTTTACAGATGCACATATCGAGGTGGACATCACTTAC
GCTGAGTACTTCGAAATGTCCGTTCGGTTGGCAGAAGCTATGAAACGATATGGGCTGAATACAAATCACA
GAATCGTCGTATGCAGTGAAAACTCTCTTCAATTCTTTATGCCGGTGTTGGGCGCGTTATTTATCGGAGT
TGCAGTTGCGCCCGCGAACGACATTTATAATGAACGTGAATTGCTCAACAGTATGGGCATTTCGCAGCCT
ACCGTGGTGTTCGTTTCCAAAAAGGGGTTGCAAAAAATTTTGAACGTGCAAAAAAAGCTCCCAATCATCC
AAAAAATTATTATCATGGATTCTAAAACGGATTACCAGGGATTTCAGTCGATGTACACGTTCGTCACATC
TCATCTACCTCCCGGTTTTAATGAATACGATTTTGTGCCAGAGTCCTTCGATAGGGACAAGACAATTGCA
CTGATCATGAACTCCTCTGGATCTACTGGTCTGCCTAAAGGTGTCGCTCTGCCTCATAGAACTGCCTGCG
TGAGATTCTCGCATGCCAGAGATCCTATTTTTGGCAATCAAATCATTCCGGATACTGCGATTTTAAGTGT
TGTTCCATTCCATCACGGTTTTGGAATGTTTACTACACTCGGATATTTGATATGTGGATTTCGAGTCGTC
TTAATGTATAGATTTGAAGAAGAGCTGTTTCTGAGGAGCCTTCAGGATTACAAGATTCAAAGTGCGCTGC
TGGTGCCAACCCTATTCTCCTTCTTCGCCAAAAGCACTCTGATTGACAAATACGATTTATCTAATTTACA
CGAAATTGCTTCTGGTGGCGCTCCCCTCTCTAAGGAAGTCGGGGAAGCGGTTGCCAAGAGGTTCCATCTG
CCAGGTATCAGGCAAGGATATGGGCTCACTGAGACTACATCAGCTATTCTGATTACACCCGAGGGGGATG
ATAAACCGGGCGCGGTCGGTAAAGTTGTTCCATTTTTTGAAGCGAAGGTTGTGGATCTGGATACCGGGAA
AACGCTGGGCGTTAATCAAAGAGGCGAACTGTGTGTGAGAGGTCCTATGATTATGTCCGGTTATGTAAAC
AATCCGGAAGCGACCAACGCCTTGATTGACAAGGATGGATGGCTACATTCTGGAGACATAGCTTACTGGG
ACGAAGACGAACACTTCTTCATCGTTGACCGCCTGAAGTCTCTGATTAAGTACAAAGGCTATCAGGTGGC
TCCCGCTGAATTGGAATCCATCTTGCTCCAACACCCCAACATCTTCGACGCAGGTGTCGCAGGTCTTCCC
GACGATGACGCCGGTGAACTTCCCGCCGCCGTTGTTGTTTTGGAGCACGGAAAGACGATGACGGAAAAAG
AGATCGTGGATTACGTCGCCAGTCAAGTAACAACCGCGAAAAAGTTGCGCGGAGGAGTTGTGTTTGTGGA
CGAAGTACCGAAAGGTCTTACCGGAAAACTCGACGCAAGAAAAATCAGAGAGATCCTCATAAAGGCCAAG
AAGGGCGGAAAGATCGCCGTGCGGTACAAGTCCGGACTCAGATCTCGAGCTCAAGCTTCGAATTCACTGG
CAACAACACTGGAGAGAATCGAGAAAAACTTCGTCATCACCGACCCTAGACTGCCCGATAATCCTATCAT
CTTCGCCTCCGACTCATTTCTCCAGCTCACTGAGTACTCTCGGGAGGAAATTCTGGGCCGGAATGCCCGG
TTCCTCCAGGGACCTGAAACCGATAGAGCCACTGTCCGAAAAATCCGGGATGCCATCGACAATCAGACTG
AGGTGACCGTCCAGCTCATCAATTACACCAAATCTGGCAAAAAATTCTGGAACCTGTTCCACCTCCAGCC
TATGAGAGATCAGAAGGGCGACGTCCAGTACTTTATTGGCGTCCAGCTCGATGGAACTGAACATGTGAGG
GACGCTGCAGAACGAGAGGGCGTGATGCTCATCAAAAAAACCGCCGAAAACATCGATGAGGCCGCTAAAG
AGCTGTCTAGAAAGCGGAAGAAGGACCTGCGGATCTCCTGCATGTTCTAGGATCCACCGGATCTAGATAA
CTGATCATAATCAGCCATACCACATTTGTAGAGGTTTTACTTGCTTTAAAAAACCTCCCACACCTCCCCC
TGAACCTGAAACATAAAATGAATGCAATTGTTGTTGTTAACTTGTTTATTGCAGCTTATAATGGTTACAA
ATAAAGCAATAGCATCACAAATTTCACAAATAAAGCATTTTTTTCACTGCATTCTAGTTGTGGTTTGTCC
AAACTCATCAATGTATCTTAACGCGTAAATTGTAAGCGTTAATATTTTGTTAAAATTCGCGTTAAATTTT
TGTTAAATCAGCTCATTTTTTAACCAATAGGCCGAAATCGGCAAAATCCCTTATAAATCAAAAGAATAGA
CCGAGATAGGGT
[37 nt withheld, positions 3233-3269]
AAAGAACGTGGACTCCAACGTCAAAGG
[49 nt withheld, positions 3297-3345]
T
[91 nt withheld, positions 3347-3437]
G
[124 nt withheld, positions 3439-3562]
CAGGTGGCACTTTTCGGGGAAATGTGCGCGGAACCCCTATTTGTTTATTTTTCTAAATACATTCAAATAT
GTATCCGCTCATGAGACAATAACCCTGATAAATGCTTCAATAATATTGAAAAAGGAAGAGTCCTGAGGCG
GAAAGAACCAGCTGTGGAATGTGTGTCAGTTAGGGTGTGGAAAGTCCCCAGGCTCCCCAGCAGGCAGAAG
TATGCAAAGCATGCATCTCAATTAGTCAGCAACCAGGTGTGGAAAGTCCCCAGGCTCCCCAGCAGGCAGA
AGTATGCAAAGCATGCATCTCAATTAGTCAGCAACCATAGTCCCGCCCCTAACTCCGCCCATCCCGCCCC
TAACTCCGCCCAGTTCCGCCCATTCTCCGCCCCATGGCTGACTAATTTTTTTTATTTATGCAGAGGCCGA
GGCCGCCTCGGCCTCTGAGCTATTCCAGAAGTAGTGAGGAGGCTTTTTTGGAGGCCTAGGCTTTTGCAAA
GATCGATCAAGAGACAGGATGAGGATCGTTTCGCATGATTGAACAAGATGGATTGCACGCAGGTTCTCCG
GCCGCTTGGGTGGAGAGGCTATTCGGCTATGACTGGGCACAACAGACAATCGGCTGCTCTGATGCCGCCG
TGTTCCGGCTGTCAGCGCAGGGGCGCCCGGTTCTTTTTGTCAAGACCGACCTGTCCGGTGCCCTGAATGA
ACTGCAAGACGAGGCAGCGCGGCTATCGTGGCTGGCCACGACGGGCGTTCCTTGCGCAGCTGTGCTCGAC
GTTGTCACTGAAGCGGGAAGGGACTGGCTGCTATTGGGCGAAGTGCCGGGGCAGGATCTCCTGTCATCTC
ACCTTGCTCCTGCCGAGAAAGTATCCATCATGGCTGATGCAATGCGGCGGCTGCATACGCTTGATCCGGC
TACCTGCCCATTCGACCACCAAGCGAAACATCGCATCGAGCGAGCACGTACTCGGATGGAAGCCGGTCTT
GTCGATCAGGATGATCTGGACGAAGAGCATCAGGGGCTCGCGCCAGCCGAACTGTTCGCCAGGCTCAAGG
CGAGCATGCCCGACGGCGAGGATCTCGTCGTGACCCATGGCGATGCCTGCTTGCCGAATATCATGGTGGA
AAATGGCCGCTTTTCTGGATTCATCGACTGTGGCCGGCTGGGTGTGGCGGACCGCTATCAGGACATAGCG
TTGGCTACCCGTGATATTGCTGAAGAGCTTGGCGGCGAATGGGCTGACCGCTTCCTCGTGCTTTACGGTA
TCGCCGCTCCCGATTCGCAGCGCATCGCCTTCTATCGCCTTCTTGACGAGTTCTTCTGAGCGGGACTCTG
GGGTTCGAAATGACCGACCAAGCGACGCCCAACCTGCCATCACGAGATTTCGATTCCACCGCCGCCTTCT
ATGAAAGGTTGGGCTTCGGAATCGTTTTCCGGGACGCCGGCTGGATGATCCTCCAGCGCGGGGATCTCAT
GCTGGAGTTCTTCGCCCACCCTAGGGGGAGGCTAACTGAAACACGGAAGGAGACAATACCGGAAGGAACC
CGCGCTATGACGGCAATAAAAAGACAGAATAAAACGCACGGTGTTGGGTCGTTTGTTCATAAACGCGGGG
TTCGGTCCCAGGGCTGGCACTCTGTCGATACCCCACCGAGACCCCATTGGGGCCAATACGCCCGCGTTTC
TTCCTTTTCCCCACCCCACCCCCCAAGTTCGGGTGAAGGCCCAGGGCTCGCAGCCAACGTCGGGGCGGCA
GGCCCTGCCATAGCCTCAGGTTACTCATATATACTTTAGATTGATTTAAAACTTCATTTTTAATTTAAAA
GGATCTAGGTGAAGATCCTTTTTGATAATCTCATGACCAAAATCCCTTAACGTGAGTTTTCGTTCCACTG
AGCGTCAGACCCCGTAGAAAAGATCAAAGGATCTTCTTGAGATCCTTTTTTTCTGCGCGTAATCTGCTGC
TTGCAAACAAAAAAACCACCGCTACCAGCGGTGGTTTGTTTGCCGGATCAAGAGCTACCAACTCTTTTTC
CGAAGGTAACTGGCTTCAGCAGAGCGCAGATACCAAATACTGTTCTTCTAGTGTAGCCGTAGTTAGGCCA
CCACTTCAAGAACTCTGTAGCACCGCCTACATACCTCGCTCTGCTAATCCTGTTACCAGTGGCTGCTGCC
AGTGGCGATAAGTCGTGTCTTACCGGGTTGGACTCAAGACGATAGTTACCGGATAAGGCGCAGCGGTCGG
GCTGAACGGGGGGTTCGTGCACACAGCCCAGCTTGGAGCGAACGACCTACACCGAACTGAGATACCTACA
GCGTGAGCTATGAGAAAGCGCCACGCTTCCCGAAGGGAGAAAGGCGGACAGGTATCCGGTAAGCGGCAGG
GTCGGAACAGGAGAGCGCACGAGGGAGCTTCCAGGGGGAAACGCCTGGTATCTTTATAGTCCTGTCGGGT
TTCGCCACCTCTGACTTGAGCGTCGATTTTTGTGATGCTCGTCAGGGGGGCGGAGCCTATGGAAAAACGC
CAGCAACGCGGCCTTTTTACGGTTCCTGGCCTTTTGCTGG
